Addgene plasmid #116986: pFS_0374_pET30-RT-CRISPR_Teredinibacter_turnerae_T8412_ARRAY_1_RC
Purpose: Expresses TtRT-Cas1-Cas2 under pT7lac promoter, encodes TtCRISPR array 1 RC, compatible with SENECA acquisition readout
Depositing lab: Randall Platt. Depositing organization: ETH Zurich (Swiss Federal Institute of Technology). Publication: Transcriptional recording by CRISPR spacer acquisition from RNA. Schmidt F, Cherepkova MY, Platt RJ. Nature. 2018 Oct;562(7727):380-385. doi: 10.1038/s41586-018-0569-1. Epub 2018 Oct 3. PubMed 30283135.
Backbone
  Vector backbone: pET30b+
  Backbone manufacturer: Novagen
  Vector type: Bacterial Expression
Growth in bacteria
  Bacterial resistance: Kanamycin, 50 μg/mL
  Growth temperature: 37°C
  Growth strain: Stbl3
  Copy number: Low Copy
Gene/Insert
  Gene/Insert name: Teredinibacter turnerae T8412 RT-Cas1-Cas2
  Species: Synthetic
  Promoter: T7
  Cloning method: Restriction Enzyme; 5′ cloning site Unknown (unknown if destroyed); 3′ cloning site Unknown (unknown if destroyed)
  Sequencing primers: 5′ T7; 3′ T7-term
Terms and licenses: Academic/Nonprofit Terms; Industry Terms: Not Available to Industry
Depositor comments: Please see the annotated GenBank file and the additional image file for the location of specific features in the sequence of this plasmid.
How to cite: pFS_0374_pET30-RT-CRISPR_Teredinibacter_turnerae_T8412_ARRAY_1_RC was a gift from Randall Platt (Addgene plasmid # 116986 ; http://n2t.net/addgene:116986 ; RRID:Addgene_116986)
