[The description below was written by a language model from this plasmid's Addgene catalogue record and pLannotate feature annotations shown in this document.]
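Description:
pFS_0374_pET30-RT-CRISPR_Teredinibacter_turnerae_T8412_ARRAY_1_RC is an 8.4 kb bacterial expression plasmid built on the Novagen pET30b+ backbone. It is selected with kanamycin through the aph(3')-Ia KanR gene and replicates from a ColE1/pBR322-type origin accompanied by the bom region and rop. Rop is consistent with the low copy number stated in the catalogue entry. The backbone also carries a fragment of an M13/f1 phage origin and short remnants of the tetracycline resistance gene, which are pBR322-derived leftovers rather than functional markers.

The payload is a synthetic version of the Teredinibacter turnerae T8412 CRISPR adaptation module, a reverse transcriptase–Cas1 fusion together with Cas2. It is transcribed from a T7 promoter with an adjacent lac operator (T7lac) and ends at the T7 terminator. The plasmid-borne lacI gene supplies the repressor, so expression should be IPTG-inducible in hosts that provide T7 RNA polymerase. A T7 gene 10 ribosome binding site follows the operator, and a second partial copy sits immediately upstream of a region with similarity to Cas2, which suggests an operon-like layout with separate translation starts. The automated annotation leaves the roughly 3 kb between these sites unlabelled; this is presumably where RT-Cas1 lies. It also does not mark the CRISPR array, which the record says is T. turnerae array 1 in reverse-complement orientation. The depositor's own annotated file is cited for the exact positions.

RT-Cas1/Cas2 systems can acquire spacers from RNA via reverse transcription. According to the record, this construct was made for transcriptional recording by spacer acquisition from RNA, and it is compatible with the SENECA readout used to detect newly expanded arrays.
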