Features (pLannotate 1.2.2; 19 found; start..end, strand, type, name):
    203..316     +  rep_origin     M13 ori (fragment): M13 bacteriophage origin of replication; arrow indicates direction of (+) strand synthesis
    342..399     +  promoter       AmpR promoter (fragment): bla
    408..1223    -  CDS            KanR: aminoglycoside phosphotransferase; aph(3')-Ia; confers resistance to kanamycin in bacteria or G418 (Geneticin®) in eukaryotes
   1345..1933    +  rep_origin     ori: high-copy-number ColE1/pMB1/pBR322/pUC origin of replication
   2119..2258    -  misc_feature   bom: basis of mobility region from pBR322
   2360..2551    -  CDS            rop: Rop protein, which maintains plasmids at low copy number; rop
   2568..2948    +  CDS            YPB1_ECOLX: Protein predicted: Swiss-Prot protein existence level 4. From Escherichia coli.
   3020..3311    -  CDS            TcR (fragment): tetracycline efflux protein; tet; confers resistance to tetracycline
   3326..3347    -  protein_bind   CAP binding site: CAP binding activates transcription in the presence of cAMP. E. coli catabolite activator protein
   3360..4442    -  CDS            lacI: lac repressor; lacI; The lac repressor binds to the lac operator to inhibit transcription in E. coli. This inhibition can be relieved by adding lactose or isopropyl-β-D-thiogalactopyranoside (IPTG).
   4443..4520    -  promoter       lacI promoter: lacI
   4528..4807    -  CDS            TcR (fragment): tetracycline efflux protein; tet; confers resistance to tetracycline
   4833..4851    +  promoter       T7 promoter: promoter for bacteriophage T7 RNA polymerase
   4852..4876    +  protein_bind   lac operator: The lac repressor binds to the lac operator to inhibit transcription in E. coli. This inhibition can be relieved by adding lactose or isopropyl-β-D-thiogalactopyranoside (IPTG). lac repressor encoded by lacI
   4891..4913    +  RBS            RBS: efficient ribosome binding site from bacteriophage T7 gene 10 (Olins and Rangwala, 1989)
   7972..7989    +  RBS            RBS (fragment): efficient ribosome binding site from bacteriophage T7 gene 10 (Olins and Rangwala, 1989)
   8006..8191    +  CDS            cas2b (fragment): CAS2B_THET2 - Experimental evidence at protein level: Swiss-Prot protein existence level 1. CRISPR (clustered regularly interspaced short palindromic repeat), is an adaptive immune system that provides protection against mobile genetic elements (viruses, transposable elements and conjugative plasmids). CRISPR clusters contain sequences complementary to antecedent mobile elements and target invading nucleic acids. CRISPR clusters are transcribed and processed into CRISPR RNA (crRNA). Involved in the integration of spacer DNA into the CRISPR cassette (By similarity). Functions as a dsDNA endonuc
   8287..8336    +  CDS            SET1 (fragment): solubility-enhancement tag derived from T7 phage gene 10B
   8344..8391    +  terminator     T7 terminator: transcription terminator for bacteriophage T7 RNA polymerase
>Addgene plasmid #116986 | pFS_0374_pET30-RT-CRISPR_Teredinibacter_turnerae_T8412_ARRAY_1_RC | addgene full sequence | sequence record 226985 | Addgene NGS Result
CCAGGTCTGGTTGTCGGCTCGCACATTACATTGCGCCGCAGTGTTCCAGTGCACTCGCCTCACTCTACCG
GTTTTTACCGGCTTCTACCGCCACCTTCCCTCTCAGCCGATTACATCAAACTAGCGGCGGATTGAGTCCA
TTTTAAGCACATTGTGGTTTCACAGCCTTAGCGGCTAATGTCGATTGCGACGTCCCGCGGCCGCTATTCT
TTTGATTTATAAGGGATTTTGCCGATTTCGGCCTATTGGTTAAAAAATGAGCTGATTTAACAAAAATTTA
ACGCGAATTTTAACAAAATATTAACGCTTACAATTTAGGTGGCACTTTTCGGGGAAATGTGCGCGGAACC
CCTATTTGTTTATTTTTCTAAATACATTCAAATATGTATCCGCTCATGAATTAATTCTTAGAAAAACTCA
TCGAGCATCAAATGAAACTGCAATTTATTCATATCAGGATTATCAATACCATATTTTTGAAAAAGCCGTT
TCTGTAATGAAGGAGAAAACTCACCGAGGCAGTTCCATAGGATGGCAAGATCCTGGTATCGGTCTGCGAT
TCCGACTCGTCCAACATCAATACAACCTATTAATTTCCCCTCGTCAAAAATAAGGTTATCAAGTGAGAAA
TCACCATGAGTGACGACTGAATCCGGTGAGAATGGCAAAAGTTTATGCATTTCTTTCCAGACTTGTTCAA
CAGGCCAGCCATTACGCTCGTCATCAAAATCACTCGCATCAACCAAACCGTTATTCATTCGTGATTGCGC
CTGAGCGAGACGAAATACGCGATCGCTGTTAAAAGGACAATTACAAACAGGAATCGAATGCAACCGGCGC
AGGAACACTGCCAGCGCATCAACAATATTTTCACCTGAATCAGGATATTCTTCTAATACCTGGAATGCTG
TTTTCCCGGGGATCGCAGTGGTGAGTAACCATGCATCATCAGGAGTACGGATAAAATGCTTGATGGTCGG
AAGAGGCATAAATTCCGTCAGCCAGTTTAGTCTGACCATCTCATCTGTAACATCATTGGCAACGCTACCT
TTGCCATGTTTCAGAAACAACTCTGGCGCATCGGGCTTCCCATACAATCGATAGATTGTCGCACCTGATT
GCCCGACATTATCGCGAGCCCATTTATACCCATATAAATCAGCATCCATGTTGGAATTTAATCGCGGCCT
AGAGCAAGACGTTTCCCGTTGAATATGGCTCATAACACCCCTTGTATTACTGTTTATGTAAGCAGACAGT
TTTATTGTTCATGACCAAAATCCCTTAACGTGAGTTTTCGTTCCACTGAGCGTCAGACCCCGTAGAAAAG
ATCAAAGGATCTTCTTGAGATCCTTTTTTTCTGCGCGTAATCTGCTGCTTGCAAACAAAAAAACCACCGC
TACCAGCGGTGGTTTGTTTGCCGGATCAAGAGCTACCAACTCTTTTTCCGAAGGTAACTGGCTTCAGCAG
AGCGCAGATACCAAATACTGTCCTTCTAGTGTAGCCGTAGTTAGGCCACCACTTCAAGAACTCTGTAGCA
CCGCCTACATACCTCGCTCTGCTAATCCTGTTACCAGTGGCTGCTGCCAGTGGCGATAAGTCGTGTCTTA
CCGGGTTGGACTCAAGACGATAGTTACCGGATAAGGCGCAGCGGTCGGGCTGAACGGGGGGTTCGTGCAC
ACAGCCCAGCTTGGAGCGAACGACCTACACCGAACTGAGATACCTACAGCGTGAGCTATGAGAAAGCGCC
ACGCTTCCCGAAGGGAGAAAGGCGGACAGGTATCCGGTAAGCGGCAGGGTCGGAACAGGAGAGCGCACGA
GGGAGCTTCCAGGGGGAAACGCCTGGTATCTTTATAGTCCTGTCGGGTTTCGCCACCTCTGACTTGAGCG
TCGATTTTTGTGATGCTCGTCAGGGGGGCGGAGCCTATGGAAAAACGCCAGCAACGCGGCCTTTTTACGG
TTCCTGGTCTTTTGCTGGCCTTTTGCTCACATGTTCTTTCCTGCGTTATCCCCTGATTCTGTGGATAACC
GTATTACCGCCTTTGAGTGAGCTGATACCGCTCGCCGCAGCCGAACGACCGAGCGCAGCGAGTCAGTGAG
CGAGGAAGCGGAAGAGCGCCTGATGCGGTATTTTCTCCTTACGCATCTGTGCGGTATTTCACACCGCAAT
GGTGCACTCTCAGTACAATCTGCTCTGATGCCGCATAGTTAAGCCAGTATACACTCCGCTATCGCTACGT
GACTGGGTCATGGCTGCGCCCCGACACCCGCCAACACCCGCTGACGCGCCCTGACGGGCTTGTCTGCTCC
CGGCATCCGCTTACAGACAAGCTGTGACCGTCTCCGGGAGCTGCATGTGTCAGAGGTTTTCACCGTCATC
ACCGAAACGCGCGAGGCAGCTGCGGTAAAGCTCATCAGCGTGGTCGTGAAGCGATTCACAGATGTCTGCC
TGTTCATCCGCGTCCAGCTCGTTGAGTTTCTCCAGAAGCGTTAATGTCTGGCTTCTGATAAAGCGGGCCA
TGTTAAGGGCGGTTTTTTCCTGTTTGGTCACTGATGCCTCCGTGTAAGGGGGATTTCTGTTCATGGGGGT
AATGATACCGATGAAACGAGAGAGGATGCTCACGATACGGGTTACTGATGATGAACATGCCCGGTTACTG
GAACGTTGTGAGGGTAAACAACTGGCGGTATGGATGCGGCGGGACCAGAGAAAAATCACTCAGGGTCAAT
GCCAGCGCTTCGTTAATACAGATGTAGGTGTTCCACAGGGTAGCCAGCAGCATCCTGCGATGCAGATCCG
GAACATAATGGTGCAGGGCGCTGACTTCCGCGTTTCCAGACTTTACGAAACACGGAAACCGAAGATCATT
CATGTTGTTGCTCAGGTCGCAGACGTTTTGCAGCAGCAGTCGCTTCACGTTCGCTCGCGTATCGGTGATT
CATTCTGCTAACCAGTAAGGCAACCCCGCCAGCCTAGCCGGGTCCTCAACGACAGGAGCACGATCATGCG
CACCCGTGGGGCCGCCATGCCGGCGATAATGGCCTGCTTCTCGCCGAAACGTTTGGTGGCGGGACCAGTG
ACGAAGGCTTGAGCGAGGGCGTGCAAGATTCCGAATACCGCAAGCGACAGGCCGATCATCGTCGCGCTCC
AGCGAAAGCGGTCCTCGCCGAAAATGACCCAGAGCGCTGCCGGCACCTGTCCTACGAGTTGCATGATAAA
GAAGATAGTCATAAGTGCGGCGACGATAGTCATGCCCCGCGCCCACCGGAAGGAGCTGACTGGGTTGAAG
GCTCTCAAGGGCATCGGTCGAGATCCCGGTGCCTAATGAGTGAGCTAACTTACATTAATTGCGTTGCGCT
CACTGCCCGCTTTCCAGTCGGGAAACCTGTCGTGCCAGCTGCATTAATGAATCGGCCAACGCGCGGGGAG
AGGCGGTTTGCGTATTGGGCGCCAGGGTGGTTTTTCTTTTCACCAGTGAGACGGGCAACAGCTGATTGCC
CTTCACCGCCTGGCCCTGAGAGAGTTGCAGCAAGCGGTCCACGCTGGTTTGCCCCAGCAGGCGAAAATCC
TGTTTGATGGTGGTTAACGGCGGGATATAACATGAGCTATCTTCGGTATCGTCGTATCCCACTACCGAGA
TGTCCGCACCAACGCGCAGCCCGGACTCGGTAATGGCGCGCATTGCGCCCAGCGCCATCTGATCGTTGGC
AACCAGCATCGCAGTGGGAACGATGCCCTCATTCAGCATTTGCATGGTTTGTTGAAAACCGGACATGGCA
CTCCAGTCGCCTTCCCGTTCCGCTATCGGCTGAATTTGATTGCGAGTGAGATATTTATGCCAGCCAGCCA
GACGCAGACGCGCCGAGACAGAACTTAATGGGCCCGCTAACAGCGCGATTTGCTGGTGACCCAATGCGAC
CAGATGCTCCACGCCCAGTCGCGTACCATCTTCATGGGAGAAAATAATACTGTTGATGGGTGTCTGGTCA
GAGACATCAAGAAATAACGCCGGAACATTAGTGCAGGCAGCTTCCACAGCAATGGCATCCTGGTCATCCA
GCGGATAGTTAATGATCAGCCCACTGACGCGTTGCGCGAGAAGATTGTGCACCGCCGCTTTACAGGCTTC
GACGCCGCTTCGTTCTACCATCGACACCACCACGCTGGCACCCAGTTGATCGGCGCGAGATTTAATCGCC
GCGACAATTTGCGACGGCGCGTGCAGGGCCAGACTGGAGGTGGCAACGCCAATCAGCAACGACTGTTTGC
CCGCCAGTTGTTGTGCCACGCGGTTGGGAATGTAATTCAGCTCCGCCATCGCCGCTTCCACTTTTTCCCG
CGTTTTCGCAGAAACGTGGCTGGCCTGGTTCACCACGCGGGAAACGGTCTGATAAGAGACACCGGCATAC
TCTGCGACATCGTATAACGTTACTGGTTTCACATTCACCACCCTGAATTGACTCTCTTCCGGGCGCTATC
ATGCCATACCGCGAAAGGTTTTGCGCCATTCGATGGTGTCCGGGATCTCGACGCTCTCCCTTATGCGACT
CCTGCATTAGGAAGCAGCCCAGTAGTAGGTTGAGGCCGTTGAGCACCGCCGCCGCAAGGAATGGTGCATG
CAAGGAGATGGCGCCCAACAGTCCCCCGGCCACGGGGCCTGCCACCATACCCACGCCGAAACAAGCGCTC
ATGAGCCCGAAGTGGCGAGCCCGATCTTCCCCATCGGTGATGTCGGCGATATAGGCGCCAGCAACCGCAC
CTGTGGCGCCGGTGATGCCGGCCACGATGCGTCCGGCGTAGAGGATCGAGATCGATCTCGATCCCGCGAA
ATTAATACGACTCACTATAGGGGAATTGTGAGCGGATAACAATTCCCCTCTAGAAATAATTTTGTTTAAC
TTTAAGAAGGAGATATACATATGGTAACTAGAGTCGAGGAGTTTGATCCTCTCCCCCTTGAGAATTTAGA
ACAAGCAGCACTATTGGAGCAGCTGTTACCTTTGCGTTCTCTTGCTGTTCATCTTCAGTTCATTGACGAG
TCCCATCCAAGGTTCTTTCATCAAGCTGCTGTTTCAGCTCTCCTAAGACACTTGCTACCATCCGCTGATG
ATTACTCACACTATCTTATTTTGGACGCTCCCGAGACTGCTAGAATCAATTATCAAGCTGGAGCTTCTTA
TTGCTTCTCTATAGTCTGCTTGGCTGGCGGGGAGTCGCTTTTAGCCACTCTAATGCTTGCTTTGAGACAG
TTACCATATTCCGCACCTACAGGGAACCCTTTAGCTTCATTTGGTGCTAATTTGCGTTGGAGAGGGTTTT
CGTGTAACTTTTGCGACCATCCCGTGGATCAAGTCGAGGACTTGGGTTGTTATGGGATAGAGCACCTAGC
ACAAGAGGCTGCTTTATGGGCCGAACACCATACTTTGTTCCACTGGCAGTGGCTTACTCCAGTCAGGCTT
TTGAAGGAGAAGTCTGCTAGATCTACAGCTAAAGGAGAGGCAAGATACTGCGCTGACGCTGGAGATTTGT
CAGCTGCACTCCTCTTGGCCAGACTATATGATACTGTGAACGCATTGCTGACTGAGAGAGGGGACCGACC
ACTACCCCCACGACAAGCAGCTCCACACATGAATGTAGAGGCTCAACATTGTTTCTGGCTTGATGCTGGT
TACCAAAATAGTTCTGGAAAGGAGCAAGTGATGGGTGGACTTTTAGGGGAGTTTACATATTCTACTCCTG
TTCCACTTCCACCCCCTTGGGCTCACTTCCTAGTTCTAGGTCAGTACATTGGGTTGGGACAAAGAAGGTC
ATTCGGTTGGGGAAGATATCAATTAGTCACGACCGAGAATCAAGTGTCGTGCAGGCGTCAGTTAGCCGCT
CAACCACTGTTAGAGAGAGCTTTGGAACCAGCTAATCTAAGGCTTGCTTTGCAGCACAAGACTCAGAAAA
CTAAGGCCAAGCGAGAGCCACTTTATAAATGGCAGCGTGACGCTCAAGAGTGTGATTTATCCCAGTATGA
ATGCAATGAGGAAACTGATGCCGAGGGTGACCAAGCCGAACTCCCACCAACTTTGCTTAAACGAGCTAAC
GCTTTAGCTCAGGGACGTTATGATGTCCCACCCTTGAGAGGCGTTATTATTCCTAAGACAGATGGAGAGT
GGAGAGCTTTAGCTGTCGCTCCCTTCTTCGACGCAGTATTGCAGAGAGCAGTCGCCCAAATTCTCGCTCC
CTCACTAGATCGAGTTATGGATAATAGGTCATACGGTTACAGGCGTGGCAGAAGTAGGTTAGATGCCAAG
GAGCAGATTCAACTGGCCTATCGTAATGGAGCTAGATGGGTTCTCGAAGCTGACATCGAAGATTTCTTCG
ATTCTGTTGCCTTCTCTTTAGTTGCTCAAAGGCTAAGAGCATTGTTTCATCAAGATCCCATTAACGAAGC
TATCCTGGCTTGGCTGTCTGCTCCCGTAGACTATGATGGTCTTAGATTACAGAGAAAGGCAGGATTGCCT
CAAGGTTCTCCTCTTAGCCCAGTTCTAGCTAATTTGTTGCTAGATGATTTTGACTCCGACATGAGGAAGG
CTGGATTTAATTGTTTACGATTTGCAGATGATTTCGTCGTTGTTTGTCAGTCACGAGAAGAAGCAGAAAG
AGCATGGCAGAGGGCAGCTTCTTCTTTGAATGAGCATGGTCTTTTCCTAGCTGAGAATAAGACTAGAGTC
ATAAGTTTCGAGCGAGGCTTTAGGTTCCTCGGTTACCTATTTGTTAATGAGTTAGCTCTTGACGTAGGAT
CGAAGGCTTTAAAACAACATGACAAACTTTCATCGCCTGGCCACGCAAAGCCACAGTGTGCTTCCGGATG
GCTGGCCGACTTTCTGGCACAAAGGCCACAGGCATTGCTGCCACCTAATGCACCTCACTCAGAACAAAGA
GTAGTAGAGAAAACTACAGCTATGGTGCACTCTCAAGCTGTAGCTTTGGGTAATCGTGAGAACGATGGTA
CTTTCCTATGCGTGTCGGGAGCCCCAGCATTGATTTCCACTGATCATGGGCGAGTGCTCGTCCAAAGAGA
TGATGAGACTGTGATGTCTGTTCCCTGGCAGGGATTGAGATCAGTTCTTCTTTTGGGACGACACCATTTG
ACTCATCCCGCCATGATCGCTGCATTGTCGCAAGGAGTAGCAATCCACTTCGCAAGTAGAGGTGGACAAT
ACCAAGGTCTTTTGGACGGAAACCAGCCGAGACTAGGTCCGAGATTATGGCTGTTACAAGAGGAGAGAGT
AGCTGATGCTGCTGCATGTGTAGCTGTAGCTAGAGAGTTGACTAATGCCAGGATAAGACACCAGAGAGAG
GTTCTAAGACAAAGGGCATTATCTGGATGGCACACTCTAGGAGATTCATTGTCCCAGGTAGACGCATGTA
CAGACCTTTCAGCTCTACAGGGTATTGAGGGTGCTGCTGCTCGAACTTATTTCGCTGCTCTGGCTCAAGC
TGTTCATCCTCAGTGGGGCTTCCACGGGAGAAACAGACGACCGCCACGAGCCCCATTCAATGCTCTGCTA
TCTCTGGGATTTACATTGTTATATGCACATACCGAGACTCTTTTAATCATTGACGGCCTTAATCCCCGAG
CTGGATTCTATCACAAGCCTCATGGGTCACACTCAACTTTGGCTAGTGATATGATGGAACCATTTAGGCA
TCTGGTTGAGAGGTGCGCCCTATCTTTCTTATCAAGTGGTAAGGTTAAACCCGCTGATTTCAGTGTAAAG
GATAACGGTGCCTGTGAGTTATCTAATGCTGCTCGTAGATTGTATTTGGAGAGATTATCCGAGAGATTCG
AGACATCTATGAAGGGTCGTGACGGAAGTGAGGGGAAGCTAATCCAGTTATTGAGGTGGCAGAATAGAAG
TCTTATTGAGCTGATCCGAGCAAAGGGACCCTTTACTGCTTGGCTTCAACGATAGCGTACGTTAACTTTA
AGAAGGAGAACTTAAGATGAAAACTTACTTGGTATGCTTTGATATCACCGACGATAAGAGTAGAAACAAA
GTCGGTAACCTTCTTCTGGCATACGGAGAGCGTGTTCAGTTGTCCGTGTTCGAGATAGCACTCAACAACA
ATCGAGAACTAGCAGCCTTAAAGACCCAGCTCCAGACCCTAATGGAAGAAGGGGACGACCTTAGGTTCTA
CTACTTATCTAAGGAAACCCGTCGTCAGTCAGAGGATGTGTATGGAAATGCTATAGCCGACTTCCCAAGC
GTGATCATAGTATGACTCGAGATCCGGCTGCTAACAAAGCCCGAAAGGAAGCTGAGTTGGCTGCTGCCAC
CGCTGAGCAATAACTAGCATAACCCCTTGGGGCCTCTAAACGGGTCTTGAGGGGTTTTTTGCTGAAAGGA
GGAACTATATCCGGATA
